Addgene plasmid #229197: lvl1-S4S5 [backbone]
Purpose: (Empty Backbone) lvl 1 backbone
Depositing lab: Ron Weiss. Depositing organization: Massachusetts Institute of Technology. Publication: A platform for rapid prototyping of synthetic gene networks in mammalian cells. Duportet X, Wroblewska L, Guye P, Li Y, Eyquem J, Rieders J, Rimchala T, Batt G, Weiss R. Nucleic Acids Res. 2014 Dec 1;42(21):13440-51. doi: 10.1093/nar/gku1082. Epub 2014 Nov 5. PubMed 25378321.
Backbone
  Vector backbone: lvl1 [backbone]
  Vector type: Synthetic Biology
Growth in bacteria
  Bacterial resistance: Ampicillin, 100 μg/mL
  Growth temperature: 37°C
  Growth strain: DH5alpha
  Copy number: High Copy
Gene/Insert
  Gene/Insert name: None
Terms and licenses: Academic/Nonprofit Terms; Industry Terms: Not Available to Industry
Depositor comments: lvl 1 Pos S4S5 This plasmid is slightly modified from the version used in Duportet et al. 2014, but does not have any functional differences.
How to cite: lvl1-S4S5 [backbone] was a gift from Ron Weiss (Addgene plasmid # 229197 ; http://n2t.net/addgene:229197 ; RRID:Addgene_229197)
