[The description below was written by a language model from this plasmid's Addgene catalogue record and pLannotate feature annotations shown in this document.]
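Description:
lvl1-S4S5 [backbone] is a small (about 3.2 kb) empty destination vector catalogued as a synthetic biology backbone. It is the "level 1" vector for position S4S5 in a hierarchical assembly platform developed for rapid prototyping of synthetic gene networks in mammalian cells. It is propagated in E. coli as a high-copy plasmid from a ColE1/pUC-type origin and is selected with ampicillin through a β-lactamase (AmpR) gene driven by its native bla promoter. The depositor notes that it is slightly modified from the originally published version, with no functional differences.

The record lists no insert, but the feature table shows a placeholder cassette where an assembled part would presumably go. This cassette has a BioBrick prefix, then a tet operator and a short match annotated as an H1-2O2 promoter fragment. That pairing most likely reflects a TetR-repressible bacterial promoter rather than a functional mammalian H1 element. Next come an mRFP1 red fluorescent protein coding sequence and the tandem rrnB T1 and T7Te terminators. An additional putative bacterial terminator sits upstream in the opposite orientation, which would insulate the cassette from read-through transcription.

Bacterial RFP cassettes of this kind commonly serve as a visual dropout marker, so that colonies retaining the uncut backbone turn red while correct assemblies do not, although the record does not state this role. The "S4S5" label presumably refers to the flanking position-specific sequences that determine where the unit falls in a later multi-unit assembly. These sequences, and any cloning or recombination sites, are not annotated in the feature table. No mammalian promoter, polyadenylation signal or mammalian selection marker is annotated.
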