Features (pLannotate 1.2.2; 10 found; start..end, strand, type, name):
    208..251     -  terminator     bacterial terminator: putative bacterial transcription terminator
    254..275     +  misc_feature   BioBrick prefix: BioBrick prefix for parts that do not start with "ATG"
    276..294     +  protein_bind   tet operator: tetO; bacterial operator O2 for the tetR and tetA genes tetracycline repressor TetR
    300..319     +  promoter       H1-2O2 promoter (fragment): doxycycline-inducible variant of the human H1 RNA promoter (Henriksen et al., 2007)
    356..1030    +  CDS            mRFP1: mRFP1 is a basic (constitutively fluorescent) red fluorescent protein published in 2002, derived from Discosoma sp.. It is reported to be a somewhat slowly-maturing monomer with low acid sensitivity.
   1078..1149    +  terminator     rrnB T1 terminator: transcription terminator T1 from the E. coli rrnB gene
   1165..1192    +  terminator     T7Te terminator: phage T7 early transcription terminator
   1562..2150    -  rep_origin     ori: high-copy-number ColE1/pMB1/pBR322/pUC origin of replication
   2321..3181    -  CDS            AmpR: β-lactamase; bla; confers resistance to ampicillin, carbenicillin, and related antibiotics
   3182..95      -  promoter       AmpR promoter (across the origin): bla
>Addgene plasmid #229197 | lvl1-S4S5 [backbone] | addgene full sequence | sequence record 462337 | Addgene NGS Result
TTTCAATATTATTGAAGCATTTATCAAGGTTATTGTCTCATGAGCGGATACATATTTGAATGTATTTAGA
AAAATAAACAAATAGGGGTTCCGCGCACGAATTGGCCAGCGCTGCATTACCCTGTTATCCCTAACCGGTG
AATTCCCTTATGTGAGTGTAAAAGGCAGGCGAGTTTGTCCCGGAGTGAGACCGTATCACGAGGCAGAATT
TCAGATAAAAAAAATCCTTAGCTTTCGCTAAGGATGATTTCTGGAATTCGCGGCCGCTTCTAGAGTCCCT
ATCAGTGATAGAGATTGACATCCCTATCAGTGATAGAGATACTGAGCACTACTAGAGAAAGAGGAGAAAT
ACTAGATGGCTTCCTCCGAAGACGTTATCAAAGAGTTCATGCGTTTCAAAGTTCGTATGGAAGGTTCCGT
TAACGGTCACGAGTTCGAAATCGAAGGTGAAGGTGAAGGTCGTCCGTACGAAGGTACCCAGACCGCTAAA
CTGAAAGTTACCAAAGGTGGTCCGCTGCCGTTCGCTTGGGACATCCTGTCCCCGCAGTTCCAGTACGGTT
CCAAAGCTTACGTTAAACACCCGGCTGACATCCCGGACTACCTGAAACTGTCCTTCCCGGAAGGTTTCAA
ATGGGAACGTGTTATGAACTTCGAAGACGGTGGTGTTGTTACCGTTACCCAGGACTCCTCCCTGCAAGAC
GGTGAGTTCATCTACAAAGTTAAACTGCGTGGTACCAACTTCCCGTCCGACGGTCCGGTTATGCAGAAAA
AAACCATGGGTTGGGAAGCTTCCACCGAACGTATGTACCCGGAAGACGGTGCTCTGAAAGGTGAAATCAA
AATGCGTCTGAAACTGAAAGACGGTGGTCACTACGACGCTGAAGTTAAAACCACCTACATGGCTAAAAAA
CCGGTTCAGCTGCCGGGTGCTTACAAAACCGACATCAAACTGGACATCACCTCCCACAACGAAGACTACA
CCATCGTTGAACAGTACGAACGTGCTGAAGGTCGTCACTCCACCGGTGCTTAATAACGCTGATAGTGCTA
GTGTAGATCGCTACTAGAGCCAGGCATCAAATAAAACGAAAGGCTCAGTCGAAAGACTGGGCCTTTCGTT
TTATCTGTTGTTTGTCGGTGAACGCTCTCTACTAGAGTCACACTGGCTCACCTTCGGGTGGGCCTTTCTG
CGTTTATATACTAGTAGGATCCTAACTCGACGTGCAGGCTTCCTCGCTCACTGACTCGCTGCGCTCGGTC
GTTCGGCTGCGGCGAGCGGTATCAGCTCACTCAAAGGCGGTAATGGTCTCACGCTGGTTGCTTGCAAAAG
CAGTAATTGGAAAGCACTCTCAAAGAATCCTTAATTAATAGGGATAACAGGGTAATATCTTGCCCTGCAC
GAATACCAGCGACCCCTTGCCCAAATACTTGCCGTGGGCCTCGGCCTGAGAGCCAAAACACTTGATGCGG
AAGAAGTCGGTGCGCTCCTGCTTGTCGCCGGCATCGTTGCGCCACATCTAGGATCTGCCAGGAACCGTAA
AAAGGCCGCGTTGCTGGCGTTTTTCCATAGGCTCCGCCCCCCTGACGAGCATCACAAAAATCGACGCTCA
AGTCAGAGGTGGCGAAACCCGACAGGACTATAAAGATACCAGGCGTTTCCCCCTGGAAGCTCCCTCGTGC
GCTCTCCTGTTCCGACCCTGCCGCTTACCGGATACCTGTCCGCCTTTCTCCCTTCGGGAAGCGTGGCGCT
TTCTCATAGCTCACGCTGTAGGTATCTCAGTTCGGTGTAGGTCGTTCGCTCCAAGCTGGGCTGTGTGCAC
GAACCCCCCGTTCAGCCCGACCGCTGCGCCTTATCCGGTAACTATCGTCTTGAGTCCAACCCGGTAAGAC
ACGACTTATCGCCACTGGCAGCAGCCACTGGTAACAGGATTAGCAGAGCGAGGTATGTAGGCGGTGCTAC
AGAGTTCTTGAAGTGGTGGCCTAACTACGGCTACACTAGAAGAACAGTATTTGGTATCTGCGCTCTGCTG
AAGCCAGTTACCTTCGGAAAAAGAGTTGGTAGCTCTTGATCCGGCAAACAAACCACCGCTGGTAGCGGTG
GTTTTTTTGTTTGCAAGCAGCAGATTACGCGCAGAAAAAAAGGATCTCAAGAAGATCCTTTGATCTTTTC
TACGGGGTCTGACGCTCAGTGGAACGAAAACTCACGTTAAGGGATTTTGGTCATGAGATTATCAAAAAGG
ATCTTCACCTAGATCCTTTTAAATTAAAAATGAAGTTTTAAATCAATCTAAAGTATATATGAGTAAACTT
GGTCTGACAGTTACCAATGCTTAATCAGTGAGGCACCTATCTCAGCGATCTGTCTATTTCGTTCATCCAT
AGTTGCCTGACTCCCCGTCGTGTAGATAACTACGATACGGGAGGGCTTACCATCTGGCCCCAGTGCTGCA
ATGATACCGCGAGAACCACGCTCACCGGCTCCAGATTTATCAGCAATAAACCAGCCAGCCGGAAGGGCCG
AGCGCAGAAGTGGTCCTGCAACTTTATCCGCCTCCATCCAGTCTATTAATTGTTGCCGGGAAGCTAGAGT
AAGTAGTTCGCCAGTTAATAGTTTGCGCAACGTTGTTGCCATTGCTACAGGCATCGTGGTGTCACGCTCG
TCGTTTGGTATGGCTTCATTCAGCTCCGGTTCCCAACGATCAAGGCGAGTTACATGATCCCCCATGTTGT
GCAAAAAAGCGGTTAGCTCCTTCGGTCCTCCGATCGTTGTCAGAAGTAAGTTGGCCGCAGTGTTATCACT
CATGGTTATGGCAGCACTGCATAATTCTCTTACTGTCATGCCATCCGTAAGATGCTTTTCTGTGACTGGT
GAGTACTCAACCAAGTCATTCTGAGAATAGTGTATGCGGCGACCGAGTTGCTCTTGCCCGGCGTCAATAC
GGGATAATACCGCGCCACATAGCAGAACTTTAAAAGTGCTCATCATTGGAAAACGTTCTTCGGGGCGAAA
ACTCTCAAGGATCTTACCGCTGTTGAGATCCAGTTCGATGTAACCCACTCGTGCACCCAACTGATCTTCA
GCATCTTTTACTTTCACCAGCGTTTCTGGGTGAGCAAAAACAGGAAGGCAAAATGCCGCAAAAAAGGGAA
TAAGGGCGACACGGAAATGTTGAATACTCATACTCTTCCTT
